Addgene plasmid #180457: pTCF158 Human beta-2 microglobulin
Purpose: E. coli expression of class I MHC light chain
Depositing lab: John Altman. Depositing organization: Emory University.
Backbone
  Vector backbone: pET24a+
  Backbone manufacturer: Novagen
  Vector type: Bacterial Expression
Growth in bacteria
  Bacterial resistance: Kanamycin, 50 μg/mL
  Growth temperature: 37°C
  Growth strain: DH5alpha
  Copy number: Low Copy
Gene/Insert
  Gene/Insert name: Human beta-2 microglobulin
  Species: H. sapiens (human)
  GenBank ID: NP_004039.1
  Entrez Gene: B2M (a.k.a. AMYLD6, IMD43, MHC1D4)
  Cloning method: Restriction Enzyme; 5′ cloning site Unknown (unknown if destroyed)
Resource information
  A portion of this plasmid was derived from a plasmid made by: synthetic cDNA, E. coli optimized
Terms and licenses: Academic/Nonprofit Terms; Industry Terms: Not Available to Industry
Depositor comments: For detailed protocols of expression, purification and use to visualize antigen-specific T cells, please refer to Altman and Davis (2016) Curr. Protoc. Immunol. doi.org/10.1002/cpim.14. We recommend the E. coli BL21(DE3) strain for expression.
How to cite: pTCF158 Human beta-2 microglobulin was a gift from John Altman (Addgene plasmid # 180457 ; http://n2t.net/addgene:180457 ; RRID:Addgene_180457)
