[The description below was written by a language model from this plasmid's Addgene catalogue record and pLannotate feature annotations shown in this document.]
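Description:
pTCF158 Human beta-2 microglobulin is a bacterial expression plasmid built on the Novagen pET24a+ backbone for producing the human class I MHC light chain (B2M) in E. coli. The insert derives from a synthetic, E. coli codon-optimized cDNA. It is annotated as a B2M fragment of about 300 nt, a length that fits the mature protein without its signal peptide, although the record does not say this explicitly. The coding sequence sits downstream of a T7 promoter with an adjacent lac operator and the T7 gene 10 ribosome binding site, and it is followed by the T7 terminator. The plasmid also carries lacI under its own promoter, so transcription stays repressed until it is induced with IPTG in a host that supplies T7 RNA polymerase. The depositor recommends BL21(DE3) for this purpose. A short His-tag sequence from the vector lies about 25 nt beyond the annotated B2M region. The record does not indicate whether a stop codon separates the two, so it is unclear whether the expressed protein is tagged. The "SET1" hit just before the terminator appears to be residual T7 vector sequence rather than a designed fusion.

Selection is by kanamycin through an aph(3')-Ia gene. Replication depends on a pBR322-type origin accompanied by bom and rop, consistent with the low copy number listed in the catalogue. An f1 origin is also present, and the tetracycline-resistance fragments are nonfunctional pBR322 remnants. The depositor and sequencing-derived records differ by only a few nucleotides and give the same feature map. According to the depositor's comments, the purified protein is used in work to visualize antigen-specific T cells.
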