Features (pLannotate 1.2.2; 19 found; start..end, strand, type, name):
     68..86      +  promoter       T7 promoter: promoter for bacteriophage T7 RNA polymerase
     87..111     +  protein_bind   lac operator: The lac repressor binds to the lac operator to inhibit transcription in E. coli. This inhibition can be relieved by adding lactose or isopropyl-β-D-thiogalactopyranoside (IPTG). lac repressor encoded by lacI
    126..148     +  RBS            RBS: efficient ribosome binding site from bacteriophage T7 gene 10 (Olins and Rangwala, 1989)
    159..455     +  CDS            B2M (fragment) (sequence withheld): B2MG_HUMAN - Experimental evidence at protein level: Swiss-Prot protein existence level 1. Component of the class I major histocompatibility complex (MHC). Involved in the presentation of peptide antigens to the immune system. Exogenously applied M.tuberculosis EsxA or EsxA-EsxB (or EsxA expressed in host) binds B2M and decreases its export to the cell surface (total protein levels do not change), probably leading to defects in class I antigen presentation (PubMed:25356553). From Homo sapiens (Human).
    480..497     +  CDS            9xHis (fragment): 9xHis affinity tag
    507..556     +  CDS            SET1 (fragment): solubility-enhancement tag derived from T7 phage gene 10B
    564..611     +  terminator     T7 terminator: transcription terminator for bacteriophage T7 RNA polymerase
    648..1076    +  rep_origin     f1 ori (sequence partly withheld): f1 bacteriophage origin of replication; arrow indicates direction of (+) strand synthesis
   1129..1186    +  promoter       AmpR promoter (fragment): bla
   1195..2010    -  CDS            KanR: aminoglycoside phosphotransferase; aph(3')-Ia; confers resistance to kanamycin in bacteria or G418 (Geneticin®) in eukaryotes
   2132..2720    +  rep_origin     ori: high-copy-number ColE1/pMB1/pBR322/pUC origin of replication
   2906..3045    -  misc_feature   bom: basis of mobility region from pBR322
   3147..3338    -  CDS            rop: Rop protein, which maintains plasmids at low copy number; rop
   3355..3735    +  CDS            YPB1_ECOLX: Protein predicted: Swiss-Prot protein existence level 4. From Escherichia coli.
   3807..4098    -  CDS            TcR (fragment): tetracycline efflux protein; tet; confers resistance to tetracycline
   4113..4134    -  protein_bind   CAP binding site: CAP binding activates transcription in the presence of cAMP. E. coli catabolite activator protein
   4147..5229    -  CDS            lacI: lac repressor; lacI; The lac repressor binds to the lac operator to inhibit transcription in E. coli. This inhibition can be relieved by adding lactose or isopropyl-β-D-thiogalactopyranoside (IPTG).
   5230..5307    -  promoter       lacI promoter: lacI
   5315..46      -  CDS            TcR (fragment) (across the origin): tetracycline efflux protein; tet; confers resistance to tetracycline
>Addgene plasmid #180457 | pTCF158 Human beta-2 microglobulin | addgene full sequence | sequence record 355801 | Addgene NGS Result
TGTGGCGCCGGTGATGCCGGCCACGATGCGTCCGGCGTAGAGGATCGAGATCTCGATCCCGCGAAATTAA
TACGACTCACTATAGGGGAATTGTGAGCGGATAACAATTCCCCTCTAGAAATAATTTTGTTTAACTTTAA
GAAGGAGATATACAT
[300 nt withheld, positions 156-455]
TAAAAGCTTGCGGCCGCACTCGAGCACCACCACCACCACCACTGAGATCCGGCTGCTAACAAAGCCCGAA
AGGAAGCTGAGTTGGCTGCTGCCACCGCTGAGCAATAACTAGCATAACCCCTTGGGGCCTCTAAACGGGT
CTTGAGGGGTTTTTTGCTGAAAGGAGGAACTATATCCGGATTGGCGAATGGG
[124 nt withheld, positions 648-771]
C
[91 nt withheld, positions 773-863]
A
[49 nt withheld, positions 865-913]
CCTTTGACGTTGGAGTCCACGTTCTTT
[37 nt withheld, positions 941-977]
ACCCTATCTCGGTCTATTCTTTTGATTTATAAGGGATTTTGCCGATTTCGGCCTATTGGTTAAAAAATGA
GCTGATTTAACAAAAATTTAACGCGAATTTTAACAAAATATTAACGCTTACAATTTAGGTGGCACTTTTC
GGGGAAATGTGCGCGGAACCCCTATTTGTTTATTTTTCTAAATACATTCAAATATGTATCCGCTCATGAA
TTAATTCTTAGAAAAACTCATCGAGCATCAAATGAAACTGCAATTTATTCATATCAGGATTATCAATACC
ATATTTTTGAAAAAGCCGTTTCTGTAATGAAGGAGAAAACTCACCGAGGCAGTTCCATAGGATGGCAAGA
TCCTGGTATCGGTCTGCGATTCCGACTCGTCCAACATCAATACAACCTATTAATTTCCCCTCGTCAAAAA
TAAGGTTATCAAGTGAGAAATCACCATGAGTGACGACTGAATCCGGTGAGAATGGCAAAAGTTTATGCAT
TTCTTTCCAGACTTGTTCAACAGGCCAGCCATTACGCTCGTCATCAAAATCACTCGCATCAACCAAACCG
TTATTCATTCGTGATTGCGCCTGAGCGAGACGAAATACGCGATCGCTGTTAAAAGGACAATTACAAACAG
GAATCGAATGCAACCGGCGCAGGAACACTGCCAGCGCATCAACAATATTTTCACCTGAATCAGGATATTC
TTCTAATACCTGGAATGCTGTTTTCCCGGGGATCGCAGTGGTGAGTAACCATGCATCATCAGGAGTACGG
ATAAAATGCTTGATGGTCGGAAGAGGCATAAATTCCGTCAGCCAGTTTAGTCTGACCATCTCATCTGTAA
CATCATTGGCAACGCTACCTTTGCCATGTTTCAGAAACAACTCTGGCGCATCGGGCTTCCCATACAATCG
ATAGATTGTCGCACCTGATTGCCCGACATTATCGCGAGCCCATTTATACCCATATAAATCAGCATCCATG
TTGGAATTTAATCGCGGCCTAGAGCAAGACGTTTCCCGTTGAATATGGCTCATAACACCCCTTGTATTAC
TGTTTATGTAAGCAGACAGTTTTATTGTTCATGACCAAAATCCCTTAACGTGAGTTTTCGTTCCACTGAG
CGTCAGACCCCGTAGAAAAGATCAAAGGATCTTCTTGAGATCCTTTTTTTCTGCGCGTAATCTGCTGCTT
GCAAACAAAAAAACCACCGCTACCAGCGGTGGTTTGTTTGCCGGATCAAGAGCTACCAACTCTTTTTCCG
AAGGTAACTGGCTTCAGCAGAGCGCAGATACCAAATACTGTCCTTCTAGTGTAGCCGTAGTTAGGCCACC
ACTTCAAGAACTCTGTAGCACCGCCTACATACCTCGCTCTGCTAATCCTGTTACCAGTGGCTGCTGCCAG
TGGCGATAAGTCGTGTCTTACCGGGTTGGACTCAAGACGATAGTTACCGGATAAGGCGCAGCGGTCGGGC
TGAACGGGGGGTTCGTGCACACAGCCCAGCTTGGAGCGAACGACCTACACCGAACTGAGATACCTACAGC
GTGAGCTATGAGAAAGCGCCACGCTTCCCGAAGGGAGAAAGGCGGACAGGTATCCGGTAAGCGGCAGGGT
CGGAACAGGAGAGCGCACGAGGGAGCTTCCAGGGGGAAACGCCTGGTATCTTTATAGTCCTGTCGGGTTT
CGCCACCTCTGACTTGAGCGTCGATTTTTGTGATGCTCGTCAGGGGGGCGGAGCCTATGGAAAAACGCCA
GCAACGCGGCCTTTTTACGGTTCCTGGCCTTTTGCTGGCCTTTTGCTCACATGTTCTTTCCTGCGTTATC
CCCTGATTCTGTGGATAACCGTATTACCGCCTTTGAGTGAGCTGATACCGCTCGCCGCAGCCGAACGACC
GAGCGCAGCGAGTCAGTGAGCGAGGAAGCGGAAGAGCGCCTGATGCGGTATTTTCTCCTTACGCATCTGT
GCGGTATTTCACACCGCAATGGTGCACTCTCAGTACAATCTGCTCTGATGCCGCATAGTTAAGCCAGTAT
ACACTCCGCTATCGCTACGTGACTGGGTCATGGCTGCGCCCCGACACCCGCCAACACCCGCTGACGCGCC
CTGACGGGCTTGTCTGCTCCCGGCATCCGCTTACAGACAAGCTGTGACCGTCTCCGGGAGCTGCATGTGT
CAGAGGTTTTCACCGTCATCACCGAAACGCGCGAGGCAGCTGCGGTAAAGCTCATCAGCGTGGTCGTGAA
GCGATTCACAGATGTCTGCCTGTTCATCCGCGTCCAGCTCGTTGAGTTTCTCCAGAAGCGTTAATGTCTG
GCTTCTGATAAAGCGGGCCATGTTAAGGGCGGTTTTTTCCTGTTTGGTCACTGATGCCTCCGTGTAAGGG
GGATTTCTGTTCATGGGGGTAATGATACCGATGAAACGAGAGAGGATGCTCACGATACGGGTTACTGATG
ATGAACATGCCCGGTTACTGGAACGTTGTGAGGGTAAACAACTGGCGGTATGGATGCGGCGGGACCAGAG
AAAAATCACTCAGGGTCAATGCCAGCGCTTCGTTAATACAGATGTAGGTGTTCCACAGGGTAGCCAGCAG
CATCCTGCGATGCAGATCCGGAACATAATGGTGCAGGGCGCTGACTTCCGCGTTTCCAGACTTTACGAAA
CACGGAAACCGAAGACCATTCATGTTGTTGCTCAGGTCGCAGACGTTTTGCAGCAGCAGTCGCTTCACGT
TCGCTCGCGTATCGGTGATTCATTCTGCTAACCAGTAAGGCAACCCCGCCAGCCTAGCCGGGTCCTCAAC
GACAGGAGCACGATCATGCGCACCCGTGGGGCCGCCATGCCGGCGATAATGGCCTGCTTCTCGCCGAAAC
GTTTGGTGGCGGGACCAGTGACGAAGGCTTGAGCGAGGGCGTGCAAGATTCCGAATACCGCAAGCGACAG
GCCGATCATCGTCGCGCTCCAGCGAAAGCGGTCCTCGCCGAAAATGACCCAGAGCGCTGCCGGCACCTGT
CCTACGAGTTGCATGATAAAGAAGACAGTCATAAGTGCGGCGACGATAGTCATGCCCCGCGCCCACCGGA
AGGAGCTGACTGGGTTGAAGGCTCTCAAGGGCATCGGTCGAGATCCCGGTGCCTAATGAGTGAGCTAACT
TACATTAATTGCGTTGCGCTCACTGCCCGCTTTCCAGTCGGGAAACCTGTCGTGCCAGCTGCATTAATGA
ATCGGCCAACGCGCGGGGAGAGGCGGTTTGCGTATTGGGCGCCAGGGTGGTTTTTCTTTTCACCAGTGAG
ACGGGCAACAGCTGATTGCCCTTCACCGCCTGGCCCTGAGAGAGTTGCAGCAAGCGGTCCACGCTGGTTT
GCCCCAGCAGGCGAAAATCCTGTTTGATGGTGGTTAACGGCGGGATATAACATGAGCTGTCTTCGGTATC
GTCGTATCCCACTACCGAGATATCCGCACCAACGCGCAGCCCGGACTCGGTAATGGCGCGCATTGCGCCC
AGCGCCATCTGATCGTTGGCAACCAGCATCGCAGTGGGAACGATGCCCTCATTCAGCATTTGCATGGTTT
GTTGAAAACCGGACATGGCACTCCAGTCGCCTTCCCGTTCCGCTATCGGCTGAATTTGATTGCGAGTGAG
ATATTTATGCCAGCCAGCCAGACGCAGACGCGCCGAGACAGAACTTAATGGGCCCGCTAACAGCGCGATT
TGCTGGTGACCCAATGCGACCAGATGCTCCACGCCCAGTCGCGTACCGTCTTCATGGGAGAAAATAATAC
TGTTGATGGGTGTCTGGTCAGAGACATCAAGAAATAACGCCGGAACATTAGTGCAGGCAGCTTCCACAGC
AATGGCATCCTGGTCATCCAGCGGATAGTTAATGATCAGCCCACTGACGCGTTGCGCGAGAAGATTGTGC
ACCGCCGCTTTACAGGCTTCGACGCCGCTTCGTTCTACCATCGACACCACCACGCTGGCACCCAGTTGAT
CGGCGCGAGATTTAATCGCCGCGACAATTTGCGACGGCGCGTGCAGGGCCAGACTGGAGGTGGCAACGCC
AATCAGCAACGACTGTTTGCCCGCCAGTTGTTGTGCCACGCGGTTGGGAATGTAATTCAGCTCCGCCATC
GCCGCTTCCACTTTTTCCCGCGTTTTCGCAGAAACGTGGCTGGCCTGGTTCACCACGCGGGAAACGGTCT
GATAAGAGACACCGGCATACTCTGCGACATCGTATAACGTTACTGGTTTCACATTCACCACCCTGAATTG
ACTCTCTTCCGGGCGCTATCATGCCATACCGCGAAAGGTTTTGCGCCATTCGATGGTGTCCGGGATCTCG
ACGCTCTCCCTTATGCGACTCCTGCATTAGGAAGCAGCCCAGTAGTAGGTTGAGGCCGTTGAGCACCGCC
GCCGCAAGGAATGGTGCATGCAAGGAGATGGCGCCCAACAGTCCCCCGGCCACGGGGCCTGCCACCATAC
CCACGCCGAAACAAGCGCTCATGAGCCCGAAGTGGCGAGCCCGATCTTCCCCATCGGTGATGTCGGCGAT
ATAGGCGCCAGCAACCGCACC
