Features (pLannotate 1.2.2; 19 found; start..end, strand, type, name):
     68..86      +  promoter       T7 promoter: promoter for bacteriophage T7 RNA polymerase
     87..111     +  protein_bind   lac operator: The lac repressor binds to the lac operator to inhibit transcription in E. coli. This inhibition can be relieved by adding lactose or isopropyl-β-D-thiogalactopyranoside (IPTG). lac repressor encoded by lacI
    126..148     +  RBS            RBS: efficient ribosome binding site from bacteriophage T7 gene 10 (Olins and Rangwala, 1989)
    159..455     +  CDS            B2M (fragment) (sequence withheld): B2MG_HUMAN - Experimental evidence at protein level: Swiss-Prot protein existence level 1. Component of the class I major histocompatibility complex (MHC). Involved in the presentation of peptide antigens to the immune system. Exogenously applied M.tuberculosis EsxA or EsxA-EsxB (or EsxA expressed in host) binds B2M and decreases its export to the cell surface (total protein levels do not change), probably leading to defects in class I antigen presentation (PubMed:25356553). From Homo sapiens (Human).
    480..497     +  CDS            9xHis (fragment): 9xHis affinity tag
    507..556     +  CDS            SET1 (fragment): solubility-enhancement tag derived from T7 phage gene 10B
    564..611     +  terminator     T7 terminator: transcription terminator for bacteriophage T7 RNA polymerase
    648..1103    +  rep_origin     f1 ori (sequence partly withheld): f1 bacteriophage origin of replication; arrow indicates direction of (+) strand synthesis
   1130..1187    +  promoter       AmpR promoter (fragment): bla
   1196..2011    -  CDS            KanR: aminoglycoside phosphotransferase; aph(3')-Ia; confers resistance to kanamycin in bacteria or G418 (Geneticin®) in eukaryotes
   2133..2721    +  rep_origin     ori: high-copy-number ColE1/pMB1/pBR322/pUC origin of replication
   2907..3049    -  misc_feature   bom: basis of mobility region from pBR322
   3151..3342    -  CDS            rop: Rop protein, which maintains plasmids at low copy number; rop
   3359..3739    +  CDS            YPB1_ECOLX: Protein predicted: Swiss-Prot protein existence level 4. From Escherichia coli.
   3811..4102    -  CDS            TcR (fragment): tetracycline efflux protein; tet; confers resistance to tetracycline
   4117..4138    -  protein_bind   CAP binding site: CAP binding activates transcription in the presence of cAMP. E. coli catabolite activator protein
   4151..5233    -  CDS            lacI: lac repressor; lacI; The lac repressor binds to the lac operator to inhibit transcription in E. coli. This inhibition can be relieved by adding lactose or isopropyl-β-D-thiogalactopyranoside (IPTG).
   5234..5311    -  promoter       lacI promoter: lacI
   5319..46      -  CDS            TcR (fragment) (across the origin): tetracycline efflux protein; tet; confers resistance to tetracycline
>Addgene plasmid #180457 | pTCF158 Human beta-2 microglobulin | depositor full sequence | sequence record 357371 | pTCF158 Human beta-2 microglobulin sequence 5552 bps
TGTGGCGCCGGTGATGCCGGCCACGATGCGTCCGGCGTAGAGGATCGAGATCTCGATCCCGCGAAATTAA
TACGACTCACTATAGGGGAATTGTGAGCGGATAACAATTCCCCTCTAGAAATAATTTTGTTTAACTTTAA
GAAGGAGATATACAT
[300 nt withheld, positions 156-455]
TAAAAGCTTGCGGCCGCACTCGAGCACCACCACCACCACCACTGAGATCCGGCTGCTAACAAAGCCCGAA
AGGAAGCTGAGTTGGCTGCTGCCACCGCTGAGCAATAACTAGCATAACCCCTTGGGGCCTCTAAACGGGT
CTTGAGGGGTTTTTTGCTGAAAGGAGGAACTATATCCGGATTGGCGAATGGG
[124 nt withheld, positions 648-771]
C
[91 nt withheld, positions 773-863]
A
[49 nt withheld, positions 865-913]
CCTTTGACGTTGGAGTCCACGTTCTTT
[37 nt withheld, positions 941-977]
ACCCTATCTCGGTCTATTCTTTTGATTTATAAGGGATTTTGCCGATTTCGGCCTATTGGTTAAAAAATGA
GCTGATTTAACAAAAATTTAACGCGAATTTTAACAAAATATTAACGTTTACAATTTCAGGTGGCACTTTT
CGGGGAAATGTGCGCGGAACCCCTATTTGTTTATTTTTCTAAATACATTCAAATATGTATCCGCTCATGA
ATTAATTCTTAGAAAAACTCATCGAGCATCAAATGAAACTGCAATTTATTCATATCAGGATTATCAATAC
CATATTTTTGAAAAAGCCGTTTCTGTAATGAAGGAGAAAACTCACCGAGGCAGTTCCATAGGATGGCAAG
ATCCTGGTATCGGTCTGCGATTCCGACTCGTCCAACATCAATACAACCTATTAATTTCCCCTCGTCAAAA
ATAAGGTTATCAAGTGAGAAATCACCATGAGTGACGACTGAATCCGGTGAGAATGGCAAAAGTTTATGCA
TTTCTTTCCAGACTTGTTCAACAGGCCAGCCATTACGCTCGTCATCAAAATCACTCGCATCAACCAAACC
GTTATTCATTCGTGATTGCGCCTGAGCGAGACGAAATACGCGATCGCTGTTAAAAGGACAATTACAAACA
GGAATCGAATGCAACCGGCGCAGGAACACTGCCAGCGCATCAACAATATTTTCACCTGAATCAGGATATT
CTTCTAATACCTGGAATGCTGTTTTCCCGGGGATCGCAGTGGTGAGTAACCATGCATCATCAGGAGTACG
GATAAAATGCTTGATGGTCGGAAGAGGCATAAATTCCGTCAGCCAGTTTAGTCTGACCATCTCATCTGTA
ACATCATTGGCAACGCTACCTTTGCCATGTTTCAGAAACAACTCTGGCGCATCGGGCTTCCCATACAATC
GATAGATTGTCGCACCTGATTGCCCGACATTATCGCGAGCCCATTTATACCCATATAAATCAGCATCCAT
GTTGGAATTTAATCGCGGCCTAGAGCAAGACGTTTCCCGTTGAATATGGCTCATAACACCCCTTGTATTA
CTGTTTATGTAAGCAGACAGTTTTATTGTTCATGACCAAAATCCCTTAACGTGAGTTTTCGTTCCACTGA
GCGTCAGACCCCGTAGAAAAGATCAAAGGATCTTCTTGAGATCCTTTTTTTCTGCGCGTAATCTGCTGCT
TGCAAACAAAAAAACCACCGCTACCAGCGGTGGTTTGTTTGCCGGATCAAGAGCTACCAACTCTTTTTCC
GAAGGTAACTGGCTTCAGCAGAGCGCAGATACCAAATACTGTCCTTCTAGTGTAGCCGTAGTTAGGCCAC
CACTTCAAGAACTCTGTAGCACCGCCTACATACCTCGCTCTGCTAATCCTGTTACCAGTGGCTGCTGCCA
GTGGCGATAAGTCGTGTCTTACCGGGTTGGACTCAAGACGATAGTTACCGGATAAGGCGCAGCGGTCGGG
CTGAACGGGGGGTTCGTGCACACAGCCCAGCTTGGAGCGAACGACCTACACCGAACTGAGATACCTACAG
CGTGAGCTATGAGAAAGCGCCACGCTTCCCGAAGGGAGAAAGGCGGACAGGTATCCGGTAAGCGGCAGGG
TCGGAACAGGAGAGCGCACGAGGGAGCTTCCAGGGGGAAACGCCTGGTATCTTTATAGTCCTGTCGGGTT
TCGCCACCTCTGACTTGAGCGTCGATTTTTGTGATGCTCGTCAGGGGGGCGGAGCCTATGGAAAAACGCC
AGCAACGCGGCCTTTTTACGGTTCCTGGCCTTTTGCTGGCCTTTTGCTCACATGTTCTTTCCTGCGTTAT
CCCCTGATTCTGTGGATAACCGTATTACCGCCTTTGAGTGAGCTGATACCGCTCGCCGCAGCCGAACGAC
CGAGCGCAGCGAGTCAGTGAGCGAGGAAGCGGAAGAGCGCCTGATGCGGTATTTTCTCCTTACGCATCTG
TGCGGTATTTCACACCGCATATATGGTGCACTCTCAGTACAATCTGCTCTGATGCCGCATAGTTAAGCCA
GTATACACTCCGCTATCGCTACGTGACTGGGTCATGGCTGCGCCCCGACACCCGCCAACACCCGCTGACG
CGCCCTGACGGGCTTGTCTGCTCCCGGCATCCGCTTACAGACAAGCTGTGACCGTCTCCGGGAGCTGCAT
GTGTCAGAGGTTTTCACCGTCATCACCGAAACGCGCGAGGCAGCTGCGGTAAAGCTCATCAGCGTGGTCG
TGAAGCGATTCACAGATGTCTGCCTGTTCATCCGCGTCCAGCTCGTTGAGTTTCTCCAGAAGCGTTAATG
TCTGGCTTCTGATAAAGCGGGCCATGTTAAGGGCGGTTTTTTCCTGTTTGGTCACTGATGCCTCCGTGTA
AGGGGGATTTCTGTTCATGGGGGTAATGATACCGATGAAACGAGAGAGGATGCTCACGATACGGGTTACT
GATGATGAACATGCCCGGTTACTGGAACGTTGTGAGGGTAAACAACTGGCGGTATGGATGCGGCGGGACC
AGAGAAAAATCACTCAGGGTCAATGCCAGCGCTTCGTTAATACAGATGTAGGTGTTCCACAGGGTAGCCA
GCAGCATCCTGCGATGCAGATCCGGAACATAATGGTGCAGGGCGCTGACTTCCGCGTTTCCAGACTTTAC
GAAACACGGAAACCGAAGACCATTCATGTTGTTGCTCAGGTCGCAGACGTTTTGCAGCAGCAGTCGCTTC
ACGTTCGCTCGCGTATCGGTGATTCATTCTGCTAACCAGTAAGGCAACCCCGCCAGCCTAGCCGGGTCCT
CAACGACAGGAGCACGATCATGCGCACCCGTGGGGCCGCCATGCCGGCGATAATGGCCTGCTTCTCGCCG
AAACGTTTGGTGGCGGGACCAGTGACGAAGGCTTGAGCGAGGGCGTGCAAGATTCCGAATACCGCAAGCG
ACAGGCCGATCATCGTCGCGCTCCAGCGAAAGCGGTCCTCGCCGAAAATGACCCAGAGCGCTGCCGGCAC
CTGTCCTACGAGTTGCATGATAAAGAAGACAGTCATAAGTGCGGCGACGATAGTCATGCCCCGCGCCCAC
CGGAAGGAGCTGACTGGGTTGAAGGCTCTCAAGGGCATCGGTCGAGATCCCGGTGCCTAATGAGTGAGCT
AACTTACATTAATTGCGTTGCGCTCACTGCCCGCTTTCCAGTCGGGAAACCTGTCGTGCCAGCTGCATTA
ATGAATCGGCCAACGCGCGGGGAGAGGCGGTTTGCGTATTGGGCGCCAGGGTGGTTTTTCTTTTCACCAG
TGAGACGGGCAACAGCTGATTGCCCTTCACCGCCTGGCCCTGAGAGAGTTGCAGCAAGCGGTCCACGCTG
GTTTGCCCCAGCAGGCGAAAATCCTGTTTGATGGTGGTTAACGGCGGGATATAACATGAGCTGTCTTCGG
TATCGTCGTATCCCACTACCGAGATATCCGCACCAACGCGCAGCCCGGACTCGGTAATGGCGCGCATTGC
GCCCAGCGCCATCTGATCGTTGGCAACCAGCATCGCAGTGGGAACGATGCCCTCATTCAGCATTTGCATG
GTTTGTTGAAAACCGGACATGGCACTCCAGTCGCCTTCCCGTTCCGCTATCGGCTGAATTTGATTGCGAG
TGAGATATTTATGCCAGCCAGCCAGACGCAGACGCGCCGAGACAGAACTTAATGGGCCCGCTAACAGCGC
GATTTGCTGGTGACCCAATGCGACCAGATGCTCCACGCCCAGTCGCGTACCGTCTTCATGGGAGAAAATA
ATACTGTTGATGGGTGTCTGGTCAGAGACATCAAGAAATAACGCCGGAACATTAGTGCAGGCAGCTTCCA
CAGCAATGGCATCCTGGTCATCCAGCGGATAGTTAATGATCAGCCCACTGACGCGTTGCGCGAGAAGATT
GTGCACCGCCGCTTTACAGGCTTCGACGCCGCTTCGTTCTACCATCGACACCACCACGCTGGCACCCAGT
TGATCGGCGCGAGATTTAATCGCCGCGACAATTTGCGACGGCGCGTGCAGGGCCAGACTGGAGGTGGCAA
CGCCAATCAGCAACGACTGTTTGCCCGCCAGTTGTTGTGCCACGCGGTTGGGAATGTAATTCAGCTCCGC
CATCGCCGCTTCCACTTTTTCCCGCGTTTTCGCAGAAACGTGGCTGGCCTGGTTCACCACGCGGGAAACG
GTCTGATAAGAGACACCGGCATACTCTGCGACATCGTATAACGTTACTGGTTTCACATTCACCACCCTGA
ATTGACTCTCTTCCGGGCGCTATCATGCCATACCGCGAAAGGTTTTGCGCCATTCGATGGTGTCCGGGAT
CTCGACGCTCTCCCTTATGCGACTCCTGCATTAGGAAGCAGCCCAGTAGTAGGTTGAGGCCGTTGAGCAC
CGCCGCCGCAAGGAATGGTGCATGCAAGGAGATGGCGCCCAACAGTCCCCCGGCCACGGGGCCTGCCACC
ATACCCACGCCGAAACAAGCGCTCATGAGCCCGAAGTGGCGAGCCCGATCTTCCCCATCGGTGATGTCGG
CGATATAGGCGCCAGCAACCGCACC
